>Addgene plasmid #67668 | Bact2-APEX2-GBP in pDEST-Tol2-pA2-acrys-cherry | depositor full sequence | sequence record 117212 | Bact2-APEX2-GBP in pDEST-Tol2-pA2-acrys-cherry sequence 12281 bps
CCACCTAAATTGTAAGCGTTAATATTTTGTTAAAATTCGCGTTAAATTTTTGTTAAATCAGCTCATTTTT
TAACCAATAGGCCGAAATCGGCAAAATCCCTTATAAATCAAAAGAATAGACCGAGATAGGGT
[37 nt withheld, positions 133-169]
AAAGAACGTGGACTCCAACGTCAAAGG
[32 nt withheld, positions 197-228]
GCTGGCTAAGAACTCATCAGCCTCCCCGGTCCATCTACCCACGTACCAATGCACCAATTGGCCACAATGA
CGGCTACTACATGGTGCCATTCCTTCCTCTTTATAGGAATGGAGACTACCTCCTGTCCAACAAGGCTCTT
GGATACGAGTACGCCTACCTGTTGGACCCAGGTCATTGCACAACACCAGAAATGCCCTCTGATCTGCAAA
AGACGTGAATATCTGTTCAGACACCCATATCCACTCTGTTCCACACAGGTCAGAGGTTTGTCCAGGAGTT
CTTGACAGAGGTGTAAAAAGTACTCAAAAATTTTACTCAAGTGAAAGTACAAGTACTTAGGGAAAATTTT
ACTCAATTAAAAGTAAAAGTATCTGGCTAGAATCTTACTTGAGTAAAAGTAAAAAAGTACTCCATTAAAA
TTGTACTTGAGTATTAAGGAAGTAAAAGTAAAAGCAAGAAAGAAAACTAGAGATTCTTGTTTAAGCTTTT
AATCTCAAAAAACATTAAATGAAATGCATACAAGGTTTTATCCTGCTTTAGAACTGTTTGTATTTAATTA
TCAAACTATAAGACAGACAATCTAATGCCAGTACACGCTACTCAAAGTTGTAAAACCTCAGATTTAACTT
CAGTAGAAGCTGATTCTCAAAATTGTTAGTGTCAAGCCTAGCTCTTTTGGGGCTGAAAAGCAATCCTGCA
GTGCTGAAAAGCCTCTCACAGGCAGCCGATGCGGGAAGAGGTGTATTAGTCTTGATAGAGAGGCTGCAAA
TAGCAGGAAACGTGAGCAGAGACTCCCTGGTGTCTGAAACACAGGCCCATTTACGCCTTAAGATACATTG
ATGAGTTTGGACAAACCACAACTAGAATGCAGTGAAAAAAATGCTTTATTTGTGAAATTTGTGATGCTAT
TGCTTTATTTGTAACCATTATAAGCTGCAATAAACAAGTTAACAACAACAATTGCATTCATTTTATGTTT
CAGGTTCAGGGGGAGGTGTGGGAGGTTTTTTAAAGCAAGTAAAACCTCTACAAATGTGGTATGGCTGATT
ATGATCTAGAGTCGCGGCCGCTTTACTTGTACAGCTCGTCCATGCCGCCGGTGGAGTGGTGGCCCTCGGC
GCGCTCGTACTGTTCCACGATGGTGTAGTCCTCGTTGTGGGAGGTGATGTCCAGCTTGATGTTGACGTTG
TAGGCGCCGGGCAGCTGCACGGGCTTCTTGGCCTTGTAGGTGGTCTTGACCTCGGCGTCGTAGTGGCCGC
CGTCCTTCAGCTTCAGCCTCTGCTTGATCTCGCCCTTCAGGGCGCCGTCCTCGGGGTACATCCGCTCGGA
GGAGGCCTCCCAGCCCATGGTCTTCTTCTGCATTACGGGGCCGTCGGAGGGGAAGTTGGTGCCGCGCAGC
TTCACCTTGTAGATGAACTCGCCGTCCTGCAGGGAGGAGTCCTGGGTCACGGTCACCACGCCGCCGTCCT
CGAAGTTCATCACGCGCTCCCACTTGAAGCCCTCGGGGAAGGACAGCTTCAAGTAGTCGGGGATGTCGGC
GGGGTGCTTCACGTAGGCCTTGGAGCCGTACATGAACTGAGGGGACAGGATGTCCCAGGCGAAGGGCAGG
GGGCCGCCCTTGGTCACCTTCAGCTTGGCGGTCTGGGTGCCCTCGTAGGGGCGGCCCTCGCCCTCGCCCT
CGATCTCGAACTCGTGGCCGTTCACGGAGCCCTCCATGTGCACCTTGAAGCGCATGAACTCCTTGATGAT
GGCCATGTTGTCATCCTCGCCCTTGCTCACCATGGTGGCGACCGGTAATGTCAGACCTGGTAACTCCTTA
CTGTAACTTATTGCACCTGATGAACAAAAGATGTGAACTGAACGCAAGTAGGAGGCTAATAGAGGCTAGT
ACAGTACAAAGATCCCCAAATGATGTGTGCCGGCCTTAGTGGAGGCAGACCCCTGGTTATATACCTGTGC
TGCAGAAAGAGGGGCTTACAAATGGATCTCTCTGGAATGGCATTATCTCATGGTGGGAACAGTGTTGTCA
GCAGAATCAGCGGGGTGGACTCTGACCTGAGAATGACAGTCTAGCACTGAATGGCTCAGACAATACTCTT
GTGGCCAACTATCACCGGAAAATAAGTGCCTGCCAAAACAAACCAGACCAGATGAAGCTACATGGCTGTA
GAACGTCAGTATTTAATGTGTTGTGGCCACTTGGTTCACCAGATTTAAGAGCTAATTTTTTTAAATATCA
CAGATAATCAATCGCTTTTTTTTTTCTTGACTGAAAAGCTTAGACTGGAAAATTCTTTGAAAAAGTTTGC
ACTACAGAAAATAAATACATAACATCCTGCACTGAATGCACACTATTAATAGAAAAGAGAGCATTATTGT
AGGAAATGTATTGTATATGTACATTCTGTGCATTTCACAATTTTCTCGAGCAGGAAACAGCTATGACCAT
GATTACGCCAAGCTATCAACTTTGTATAGAAAAGTTGAAAATTCCAGTTTGAAGAAACTTTTCAAGACTC
ACCTTTTCACTGTTGGTCTTAATTTAGGTTGATTATTTTTGTCAATTTAATAATTACATTGTATTGTTCA
TATTTTATTGTCTTATTGTGGTGTTTTTACAGCTTTTTTATTGTTCTGCTTTGTTACTGTTTGCCTTGTA
TGCATTGTAGCGCTTTGGGTCTGAGAAAAGCGCACTATAAATAAACTGTATTATTATTATTAGGGATGGA
CATCACGGTGGCGCGATGGGTGGCACAATTACCTCACAGCAAGTAGGTTGCTGTTTAGAGCCCCGGCTGG
ATCAGTTGGCAGTTCTGTGTGGAGTTTGCATGTTCTCCCTGTTCAAGTAGGTTTCCTCCCGGTGCTCTGG
TTTCCCCTCACAAGTCCAAAGACATGATGTATAGGTGAATGGGGTAAGCTAAATTGACCATAGTGAGTGT
GTGTGTGTGTGTGAATGAGAGTGTATAGGTGTTTCCCAGTGTTAGGTTGCAACTGGAAGGACATCTGCTG
TGTAAAACATATGCAGGATAAGTTGGCGGTTCATTCCCCTATGGTGACCCCTGGTTAATTAAAGGACTAA
GTTGAAAATGAATGAATGAATGAATGATTAGAGATAAACCGATACCACTTTTTTACAAACCGATATGAGT
ACAAGTATAATAGTTTCTGTTACTCGACAATACTGAGTACCGATTCTGATACTTCTTGGATTTGGTTTCA
ATGTAATTAATTTGAAAGAAGGTTTTATTTCTTGCCTGTCGCAAGGATGAACACAAAAATCTTTACCAGA
AGGATATTTTAAGCTAAGAATATACGCACGTTGTTGACAACCCTGTATCGATTACCGATTAAACGTGGAC
ATTTAAAGGATAAGTTATGCTTGCGCCATCACAACTTTACACATTACATGATCAAAGATCATATTGAATA
TTCGGTTTATTCGTCAGAAGCCTATAGATTTGTTAAAAGTGTATTTTATAAACGGATGGTTTATAAAGAC
TAAGCTATTAATATATCAGACATTCATTAATACATCAAGACATCGATGTCAGGTAGGACAACAAATCACA
TCCATGTAATGAAATCTTGTTGAGTGGTATTGGTGCGTGGTTTCAGCATTTCATGTGCAATACGAGTAAG
AATATTTTAACCAAGTATCGACCCAAAACCTGATACTGGTATCGGTGCATCCCTTATTATTATTATTATC
AAAAACACACTTGTTTTATTTATGTGGGTGCCAAACAACAAACTATGAAATGCAGCATGACACGCCCAAA
AAGTGTTCCTTTGAGAACAACTTCATAAATATGTTTCTTATCATTATGCATGAATGGTGTACTGGGAGAG
CTTTGGTATCAGAATTGAGATAAGAGACTTTGGCATTCTAAAGGACAATGACATTATCACACTGACAGTC
AACAACACTTTATTGCTCTGGAAATCTTATGTCATGGGGCAAAGCTGAGGTTCATTAGGACAGTACCTTA
TTTAGAGATGAATGGGAAGGCTGTAGTGGGCTGCTATCAGGGAAGGGTGGTGGTCCTCGGGGGAACTATG
GACTCACAAAAGCACATCTGCTGTAACAAGATCCCCTGTGCAATCTACAAAAGTTACAAAGAGAAGCATG
GTTGGTTAAAAAATAGAATTGACTGGATATGCTGAATGCATTGTTTGTTGTGTGTTACATCACATTAACC
ACAGATTGGTGCTAAATATTTGCTTATCTTATAAAAACCTGTGTGTTTATAAAGGGGGGTGTGGATGGAT
GCTTGGCATTCTTTGAAAAGATGTTGGGGGATGGAAGGAGGAGACCTTATTGATGAGTATCCAGTTTGCA
GATAACAAGTTTTTAGACATTCATACTATGATGCTGTTTATGTCTGTTTTTTCTCATTTTTTCTATACAC
AAACAGCTATAAAACATTCACTTTTATATCTGATGCTGTATATTAAATTTCGTTGTATTTATTCTGTTTG
CTCTGTTGGGTCATAGCTAGGGCCAGACAGAATCTGCTGACATTTTTTGCTTTTTCTGCAGAGAATTTTG
TAAACAATCTGTGATTTATGCGAGATTTTTTCGGGAGTATCGTAACTAAAAACTTACTATATGAAATAAA
AAAAAATAATACCTTTTTAACTTTTAATAAATATATACAATGCAAGTCCACCTAGATCCAATTATTTGGT
CGACAAAGCAAGTCTCTCACATAATATATCTTCTAAAAGACAGAAAACATTACTTTCAGACCATATTGTA
ATCAAATGAACACTTTCATATTAGTCAATAATATTACGGAAATGTATTTAAAAACTGAATAAACATATAT
TTACACCTTTGTCTTTATTTCTAGAGTGCTTTTACAATGTAGATTGTGTCAAAGCAGCTTAACTTAGAGG
ATTAGTATAGTAAATTGAAACTGTGTCAGTCCATTTTTTAAGAGTTTAAGTTCAGTTCAGTTTAGTTCAG
TGTGAGTTAATTTTTACTGCTGAGAGTCCAAACACTAAAGAGCAAATCCAAATACACAAGTCAATAAATA
AACTCAATGATGGGCTAAAGATCTGGGGAAATCTGCAGATTTCTGTGCGCACAGATTCTGTGTGGGCCTA
GTCATTACCTATACTCAACGTTTACTCTGAGAAACTTCCATATTTTAGAGGTAAAATGCTCAGAATTGTA
AAAAGTCTTGTCAAAATACTTGGAATTTGCCAAAAACAAAATAAAAGTCACATCACCTCATTGTCCTTGG
TATCAGCAAGCACTTTTAACACAATCAGCTGTTTTTGTTTATAACTCCCACTGAAGGCCATGTGCATTAC
TCCCAAGTTACACAGTAAAAAGTCACATGTAGTTTATCATGATCACTGCTGCTCAAGCACAGCTTTATCT
GTTATTCAGTGTGGCAATATCTGAAATGTGTGCAAAATATTATTTATTGTAGCTGATCACCAACACTTTC
AGTGTTTTTTTTTTCTACTTTTAATGAGAATTATGTTCTTAGGATTTATCCTTATAAACCTCTTTAAAAA
GAAATGTTATGTCTGCATAGACACGACATGAAATTATGAACAGAAAATTTAACTATTTAAGATCAAGACT
TGACATATAACATTTCTAATGAACATTAAACCTGAGGTAGGCCCACTTGCAAAAATGTAACTGCTATCAC
TCACTTTATACATCATTGTGTAACTTGTACACACAAAAATAGTGAAGCAATGTGGCATGGAATGCAGGTC
CCATTCATTCAAAGTTATTAAAGCACTTTCTTAAAGTGCATTACTACTGAGCTAAGACCAGCTAGTTGCT
CATACAACATACTACAAGTAGTGTCATCCTAATTTGGATAAAAAAAATGTCCATTTTATACATGGAAAAG
TACTCATTAGATCCCCCATTGTTTGTATTACGGTATTTCGTGAACACAAGAGGTAAATGACCTACAGAGC
TGCTGTTGTGTTAGATTGAAAACACAACACAGGATCATGGAGGCATCCATCATTATGACGCATTCTGCCA
CTTGTAACTCTGCACAGACTTTTTGAAAAGTTTAATTGAGTCTTGGCGTTGTCGCAGAAAAATACGAAAA
ATTCTGTGTTAAAATTTGCAAATAAAAATTCCAGTTTTATAGGAAATCGCCATGGCCTTGTTCTTTAACC
AGTTAAGCTTCCCCTTCTTTCACTCTCAAGTTGCAAGAAGCAAGTGTAGCAATGTGCACGCGACAGCCGG
GTGTGTGACGCTGGACCAATCAGAGCACAGAGCTCCGAAAGTTTACCTTTTATGGCTAGAGCCGGGTATG
TGCCGTCATATAAAAGAGCGCGCCCAGCTTTTCAGCCTCACTTTGAGCTCCTCCACACGCAGCTAGTGCG
GAATATCATCTGCTTGTAACCCATTCTCTTAAGTCGACAACCCCCCAAACCCAAGGTGAGTTGGTTTTAC
AGTTTTTAAGCGTTTAATTATAGTTTCTATCTATTAATGTTAAGTAAAATGTGTAAATGGATAAATATGA
TTTGATGAAGTCTTTAGACAGTTCATAACGGTCTCTTTGTAGTTATCTACTAGGTTTGATTTATAAGTGG
TGGTTCTTTTGATAATCTATGTTACATTTAATAAATATTGGCTGTATCTTAACTTTTTTGTAGCGTTAGT
GGATGTGGCAGGTGAGAATGTCGGTAATTTAACGTGACCAGTCGTAGGCACGACATTGAACATTGAATAG
GCCGGTGTGAAATGGGTGTTAAGTCTTAATATAAAGTTGTGTTCTGGCTAATCTCTCTTTAACAGCCATA
AATGTGATTTTTAACTACAGTTTTGAGGGTGCTGGTGAGCATGTTGCACACTTGATGGATAGCCGGCATG
GGAAGTTCTTTGTGCAGGCAGTGCTGCAGCAGGGTGTGACCTACTTTAGCTAGCCGGCTAACCAGCTCTC
ATCTGATGTAACGTAAACCCCATCAATCTAACATCGGCTCATTCGTGCTTTATAAGATCGAAGATCTTGT
TATTAGTAACGGGTATTGGCATTTAGTTTTAACTTGGTTAATTTTCTTTTTGTTATGTGTTCTATTTAAA
TGTAGCCTGCAGCCCCCTCTGTCTTTAATGAAGCTGAAGATTAACGTTAACGTTAGTGAAGTGTTGTATC
CGCTATGAAAGATTTGAATTTTAGAGGTGTGGTCCACTTTAATAACGGCTGCGGAGTTCTCTGGCTGCAC
TTCAGCCGCTGTGACTGTCGAAGCAGAGCCCATCAGTTTTTCAGGATCTCGGTGATTTTTGAGGCTAGAC
TATGAACTGAACCGACTGAGAGTGACCGTCCAGAAATGCTTTAGTGTGAAGTCTCCGCTCACGAGGAGTC
CGTGGACTGACTGCAGATCTGTGACGCAGTAACACCCGGCGGCAGACACCCGTTGAAATGCGGTTGTGTA
ATTGATCGCAGGCGAGGGTGGAAGAGGATGTGAAACTTCATTTGTGTAAAATTTAGGGAGTGGTCCTGGT
GTGATGAATGTCGAAATCTGTTCCTTTTTACTGAGCCCTACGACTCTGGCTGAGTGCCACACCGCCGGCA
GCCGCAAAGCGGCTCAAACCATTGCCTTTTATGGTAATAATGAGAGAATGCAGAGGGACTTCCTTTGTCT
GGCATATCTGAGGCGCGCGCTGTCACTAGCGCCCACCAGCGGTCAGACTGTAGAATGCAGAGCAAAACAG
GAAGTTGACTCCAGATGGTCACATGCTTGCTGAAACGCCTCTCCCTGGCAGCAGTGCAATTCTAACAGTT
TCCCTTTCTTTTACAGTTCAGCCTCAAGTTTGTACAAAAAAGCAGGCTGCCACCATGGGAAAGTCTTACC
CAACTGTGAGTGCTGATTACCAGGACGCCGTTGAGAAGGCGAAGAAGAAGCTCAGAGGCTTCATCGCTGA
GAAGAGATGCGCTCCTCTAATGCTCCGTTTGGCATTCCACTCTGCTGGAACCTTTGACAAGGGCACGAAG
ACCGGTGGACCCTTCGGAACCATCAAGCACCCTGCCGAACTGGCTCACAGCGCTAACAACGGTCTTGACA
TCGCTGTTAGGCTTTTGGAGCCACTCAAGGCGGAGTTCCCTATTTTGAGCTACGCCGATTTCTACCAGTT
GGCTGGCGTTGTTGCCGTTGAGGTCACGGGTGGACCTAAGGTTCCATTCCACCCTGGAAGAGAGGACAAG
CCTGAGCCACCACCAGAGGGTCGCTTGCCCGATCCCACTAAGGGTTCTGACCATTTGAGAGATGTGTTTG
GCAAAGCTATGGGGCTTACTGACCAAGATATCGTTGCTCTATCTGGGGGTCACACTATTGGAGCTGCACA
CAAGGAGCGTTCTGGATTTGAGGGTCCCTGGACCTCTAATCCTCTTATTTTCGACAACTCATACTTCACG
GAGTTGTTGAGTGGTGAGAAGGAAGGTCTCCTTCAGCTACCTTCTGACAAGGCTCTTTTGTCTGACCCTG
TATTCCGCCCTCTCGTTGACAAATATGCAGCGGACGAAGATGCCTTCTTTGCTGATTACGCTGAGGCTCA
CCAAAAGCTTTCCGAGCTTGGGTTTGCTGATGCCGACCCAGCTTTCTTGTACAAAGTGGTGCAGGTGCAG
CTGGTGGAGTCTGGAGGAGCTCTGGTGCAGCCTGGAGGAAGCCTGCGCCTGAGCTGTGCAGCTAGCGGAT
TTCCTGTGAACCGCTACAGCATGCGCTGGTACCGCCAGGCTCCTGGTAAAGAGCGCGAGTGGGTGGCTGG
AATGAGCAGCGCTGGAGATCGCAGCAGCTACGAGGACAGCGTGAAAGGACGCTTTACAATCAGCCGCGAT
GATGCTCGCAACACAGTGTACCTGCAGATGAACTCTCTGAAACCTGAGGACACTGCTGTGTACTACTGTA
ACGTGAACGTGGGTTTCGAGTACTGGGGACAGGGAACACAGGTGACAGTGAGCTCTTGACAACTTTATTA
TACATAGTTGATAATTCACTGGCCGTCGTTTTACGGTACCATCGATGATGATCCAGACATGATAAGATAC
ATTGATGAGTTTGGACAAACCACAACTAGAATGCAGTGAAAAAAATGCTTTATTTGTGAAATTTGTGATG
CTATTGCTTTATTTGTAACCATTATAAGCTGCAATAAACAAGTTAACAACAACAATTGCATTCATTTTAT
GTTTCAGGTTCAGGGGGAGGTGTGGGAGGTTTTTTAAAGCAAGTAAAACCTCTACAAATGTGGTATGGCT
GATTATGATCCTCTAGATCAGATCTGCGAAGATACGGCCACGGGTGCTCTTGATCCTGTGGCTGATTTTG
GACTGTGCTGCTCGCAGCTGCTGATGAATCACATACTTCCTCCATTTTCTTCCACTGATTGACTGTTATA
ATTTCCCTAATTTCCAGGTCAAGGTGCTGTGCATTGTGGTAATAGATGTGACATGACGTCACTTCCAAAG
GACCAATGAACATGTCTGACCAATTTCATATAATGTGAAAACGATTTTCATAGGCAGAATAAATAACATT
TAAATTAAACTGGGCATCAGCGCAATTCAATTGGTTTGGTAATAGCAAGGGAAAATAGAATGAAGTGATC
TCCAAAAAATAAGTACTTTTTGACTGTAAATAAAATTGTAAGGAGTAAAAAGTACTTTTTTTTCTAAAAA
AATGTAATTAAGTAAAAGTAAAAGTATTGATTTTTAATTGTACTCAAGTAAAGTAAAAATCCCCAAAAAT
AATACTTAAGTACAGTAATCAAGTAAAATTACTCAAGTACTTTACACCTCTGGTTCTTGACCCCCTACCT
TCAGCAAGCCCAGCAGATCCACTAGTTCTAGAGCGGCCGCCACCGCGGTGGAGCTCCAGCTTTTGTTCCC
TTTAGTGAGGGTTAATTGCGCGCTTGGCGTAATCATGGTCATAGCTGTTTCCTGTGTGAAATTGTTATCC
GCTCACAATTCCACACAACATACGAGCCGGAAGCATAAAGTGTAAAGCCTGGGGTGCCTAATGAGTGAGC
TAACTCACATTAATTGCGTTGCGCTCACTGCCCGCTTTCCAGTCGGGAAACCTGTCGTGCCAGCTGCATT
AATGAATCGGCCAACGCGCGGGGAGAGGCGGTTTGCGTATTGGGCGCTCTTCCGCTTCCTCGCTCACTGA
CTCGCTGCGCTCGGTCGTTCGGCTGCGGCGAGCGGTATCAGCTCACTCAAAGGCGGTAATACGGTTATCC
ACAGAATCAGGGGATAACGCAGGAAAGAACATGTGAGCAAAAGGCCAGCAAAAGGCCAGGAACCGTAAAA
AGGCCGCGTTGCTGGCGTTTTTCCATAGGCTCCGCCCCCCTGACGAGCATCACAAAAATCGACGCTCAAG
TCAGAGGTGGCGAAACCCGACAGGACTATAAAGATACCAGGCGTTTCCCCCTGGAAGCTCCCTCGTGCGC
TCTCCTGTTCCGACCCTGCCGCTTACCGGATACCTGTCCGCCTTTCTCCCTTCGGGAAGCGTGGCGCTTT
CTCATAGCTCACGCTGTAGGTATCTCAGTTCGGTGTAGGTCGTTCGCTCCAAGCTGGGCTGTGTGCACGA
ACCCCCCGTTCAGCCCGACCGCTGCGCCTTATCCGGTAACTATCGTCTTGAGTCCAACCCGGTAAGACAC
GACTTATCGCCACTGGCAGCAGCCACTGGTAACAGGATTAGCAGAGCGAGGTATGTAGGCGGTGCTACAG
AGTTCTTGAAGTGGTGGCCTAACTACGGCTACACTAGAAGGACAGTATTTGGTATCTGCGCTCTGCTGAA
GCCAGTTACCTTCGGAAAAAGAGTTGGTAGCTCTTGATCCGGCAAACAAACCACCGCTGGTAGCGGTGGT
TTTTTTGTTTGCAAGCAGCAGATTACGCGCAGAAAAAAAGGATCTCAAGAAGATCCTTTGATCTTTTCTA
CGGGGTCTGACGCTCAGTGGAACGAAAACTCACGTTAAGGGATTTTGGTCATGAGATTATCAAAAAGGAT
CTTCACCTAGATCCTTTTAAATTAAAAATGAAGTTTTAAATCAATCTAAAGTATATATGAGTAAACTTGG
TCTGACAGTTACCAATGCTTAATCAGTGAGGCACCTATCTCAGCGATCTGTCTATTTCGTTCATCCATAG
TTGCCTGACTCCCCGTCGTGTAGATAACTACGATACGGGAGGGCTTACCATCTGGCCCCAGTGCTGCAAT
GATACCGCGAGACCCACGCTCACCGGCTCCAGATTTATCAGCAATAAACCAGCCAGCCGGAAGGGCCGAG
CGCAGAAGTGGTCCTGCAACTTTATCCGCCTCCATCCAGTCTATTAATTGTTGCCGGGAAGCTAGAGTAA
GTAGTTCGCCAGTTAATAGTTTGCGCAACGTTGTTGCCATTGCTACAGGCATCGTGGTGTCACGCTCGTC
GTTTGGTATGGCTTCATTCAGCTCCGGTTCCCAACGATCAAGGCGAGTTACATGATCCCCCATGTTGTGC
AAAAAAGCGGTTAGCTCCTTCGGTCCTCCGATCGTTGTCAGAAGTAAGTTGGCCGCAGTGTTATCACTCA
TGGTTATGGCAGCACTGCATAATTCTCTTACTGTCATGCCATCCGTAAGATGCTTTTCTGTGACTGGTGA
GTACTCAACCAAGTCATTCTGAGAATAGTGTATGCGGCGACCGAGTTGCTCTTGCCCGGCGTCAATACGG
GATAATACCGCGCCACATAGCAGAACTTTAAAAGTGCTCATCATTGGAAAACGTTCTTCGGGGCGAAAAC
TCTCAAGGATCTTACCGCTGTTGAGATCCAGTTCGATGTAACCCACTCGTGCACCCAACTGATCTTCAGC
ATCTTTTACTTTCACCAGCGTTTCTGGGTGAGCAAAAACAGGAAGGCAAAATGCCGCAAAAAAGGGAATA
AGGGCGACACGGAAATGTTGAATACTCATACTCTTCCTTTTTCAATATTATTGAAGCATTTATCAGGGTT
ATTGTCTCATGAGCGGATACATATTTGAATGTATTTAGAAAAATAAACAAATAGGGGTTCCGCGCACATT
TCCCCGAAAAGTG
Features (pLannotate 1.2.2; 22 found; start..end, strand, type, name):
      7..228     -  rep_origin     M13 ori (fragment) (sequence partly withheld): M13 bacteriophage origin of replication; arrow indicates direction of (+) strand synthesis
    228..515     +  CDS            tyr (fragment) (sequence partly withheld): TYRO_ORYLA - Also known as tyro. Experimental evidence at transcript level: Swiss-Prot protein existence level 2. This is a copper-containing oxidase that functions in the formation of pigments such as melanins and other polyphenolic compounds. From Oryzias latipes (Japanese rice fish) (Japanese killifish).
   1057..1178    -  polyA_signal   SV40 poly(A) signal: SV40 polyadenylation signal
   1201..1284    -  CDS            large T antigen (fragment): large T antigen from SV40 (simian virus 40)
   1304..2011    -  CDS            mCherry: mCherry is a basic (constitutively fluorescent) red fluorescent protein published in 2004, derived from Discosoma sp.. It is reported to be a very rapidly-maturing monomer with low acid sensitivity.
   2695..2715    +  protein_bind   attB4: mutant version of attB; core recombination site for the Gateway® BP reaction BP Clonase™
   8023..8043    +  protein_bind   attB1: mutant version of attB; core recombination site for the Gateway® BP reaction BP Clonase™
   8053..8802    +  CDS            APEX2: soybean ascorbate peroxidase, engineered to serve as a monomeric tag for electron microscopy and live-cell proteomics (Lam et al., 2015) more active than the original APEX due to the A134P mutation
   8804..8828    -  protein_bind   attB2: mutant version of attB; recombination site for the Gateway® BP reaction BP Clonase™
   8815..9171    +  CDS            vsfGFP-9 (fragment): vsfGFP-9 is a basic (constitutively fluorescent) green fluorescent protein published in 2015, derived from Aequorea victoria. It has low acid sensitivity.
   9202..9222    +  CDS            lacZα (fragment): LacZα fragment of β-galactosidase; lacZ fragment
   9238..9372    -  polyA_signal   SV40 poly(A) signal: SV40 polyadenylation signal
   9395..9478    -  CDS            large T antigen (fragment): large T antigen from SV40 (simian virus 40)
  10044..10084   -  misc_feature   MCS (fragment): pBluescript multiple cloning site
  10097..10115   -  promoter       T3 promoter: promoter for bacteriophage T3 RNA polymerase
  10158..10180   -  protein_bind   lac operator (fragment): The lac repressor binds to the lac operator to inhibit transcription in E. coli. This inhibition can be relieved by adding lactose or isopropyl-β-D-thiogalactopyranoside (IPTG). lac repressor encoded by lacI
  10184..10214   -  promoter       lac promoter: promoter for the E. coli lac operon
  10229..10250   -  protein_bind   CAP binding site: CAP binding activates transcription in the presence of cAMP. E. coli catabolite activator protein
  10263..10355   -  CDS            lacI (fragment): lac repressor; lacI; The lac repressor binds to the lac operator to inhibit transcription in E. coli. This inhibition can be relieved by adding lactose or isopropyl-β-D-thiogalactopyranoside (IPTG).
  10538..11126   -  rep_origin     ori: high-copy-number ColE1/pMB1/pBR322/pUC origin of replication
  11297..12157   -  CDS            AmpR: β-lactamase; bla; confers resistance to ampicillin, carbenicillin, and related antibiotics
  12158..12262   -  promoter       AmpR promoter: bla
