[The description below was written by a language model from this plasmid's Addgene catalogue record and pLannotate feature annotations shown in this document.]
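Description:
Bact2-APEX2-GBP in pDEST-Tol2-pA2-acrys-cherry is a 12.3 kb Tol2 transposon-based zebrafish transgenesis vector assembled by multisite Gateway cloning into the pDEST-Tol2-pA2 backbone. It is propagated in E. coli as a high-copy plasmid through a ColE1/pUC-type origin and selected with ampicillin (AmpR under its bla promoter). pBluescript-derived remnants (M13 ori fragment, lac promoter/operator, T3 promoter, MCS fragment) are also present. The Tol2 arms are not annotated as such. A fragment matched to medaka tyrosinase probably reflects Tol2-associated sequence, since Tol2 was originally found in that locus, but the table does not confirm this.

The payload is a synthetic fusion of APEX2, an engineered soybean ascorbate peroxidase that generates electron-dense contrast for electron microscopy, with GBP, a GFP-binding peptide. APEX2 lies between attB1 and attB2. The GBP portion appears to correspond to the downstream region that the annotation software labelled as a vsfGFP-9 fragment, and it is followed by an SV40 poly(A) signal. The roughly 5.3 kb unannotated interval between attB4 and attB1 is the position of the 5′ entry element, which by the construct name and stated purpose should be the Bact2 (beta-actin 2) promoter driving ubiquitous expression. A separate, oppositely oriented mCherry cassette with its own SV40 poly(A) serves as a transgenesis marker. The name implies an alpha-crystallin (lens) promoter, though it is not annotated.

The construct is intended to generate fish that express APEX2-GBP ubiquitously, so that GFP-tagged proteins recruit the peroxidase and can be localised by electron microscopy.
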