Addgene plasmid #67668: Bact2-APEX2-GBP in pDEST-Tol2-pA2-acrys-cherry
Purpose: Zebrafish expression vector for ubiquitous expression of APEX2-GBP
Depositing lab: Rob Parton. Depositing organization: University of Queensland, Institute for Molecular Bioscience. Publication: Modular Detection of GFP-Labeled Proteins for Rapid Screening by Electron Microscopy in Cells and Organisms. Ariotti N, Hall TE, Rae J, Ferguson C, McMahon KA, Martel N, Webb RE, Webb RI, Teasdale RD, Parton RG. Dev Cell. 2015 Nov 23;35(4):513-25. doi: 10.1016/j.devcel.2015.10.016. Epub 2015 Nov 12. PubMed 26585296.
Backbone
  Vector backbone: pDEST-Tol2-pA2
  Vector type: Zebrafish expression with Tol2
Growth in bacteria
  Bacterial resistance: Ampicillin, 100 μg/mL
  Growth temperature: 37°C
  Growth strain: DH5alpha
  Copy number: High Copy
Gene/Insert
  Gene/Insert name: APEX2-GBP
  Species: Synthetic
  Cloning method: Gateway Cloning
  Sequencing primers: 5′ Bact2_Pr_seq_F1 (CAGATGGTCACATGCTTGCT_
Terms and licenses: Academic/Nonprofit Terms; Industry Terms: Not Available to Industry
How to cite: Bact2-APEX2-GBP in pDEST-Tol2-pA2-acrys-cherry was a gift from Rob Parton (Addgene plasmid # 67668 ; http://n2t.net/addgene:67668 ; RRID:Addgene_67668)
