>Addgene plasmid #67668 | Bact2-APEX2-GBP in pDEST-Tol2-pA2-acrys-cherry | addgene partial sequence | sequence record 130440 | T3 5'-GCAATTAACCCTCACTAAAGG-3'
CTCTAGAACTAGTGGATCTGCTGGGCTTGCTGAAGGTAGGGGGTCAAGAACCAGAGGTGTAAAGTACTTG
AGTAATTTTACTTGATTACTGTACTTAAGTATTATTTTTGGGGATTTTTACTTTACTTGAGTACAATTAA
AAATCAATACTTTTACTTTTACTTAATTACATTTTTTTAGAAAAAAAAGTACTTTTTACTCCTTACAATT
TTATTTACAGTCAAAAAGTACTTATTTTTTGGAGATCACTTCATTCTATTTTCCCTTGCTATTACCAAAC
CAATTGAATTGCGCTGATGCCCAGTTTAATTTAAATGTTATTTATTCTGCCTATGAAAATCGTTTTCACA
TTATATGAAATTGGTCAGACATGTTCATTGGTCCTTTGGAAGTGACGTCATGTCACATCTATTACCACAA
TGCACAGCACCTTGACCTGGAAATTAGGGAAATTATAACAGTCAATCAGTGGAAGAAAATGGAGGAAGTA
TGTGATTCATCAGCAGCTGCGAGCAGCACAGTCCAAAATCAGCCACAGGATCAAGAGCACCCGTGGCCGT
ATCTTCGCAGATCTGATCTAGAGGATCATAATC
