>Addgene plasmid #67668 | Bact2-APEX2-GBP in pDEST-Tol2-pA2-acrys-cherry | addgene partial sequence | sequence record 133426 | pMTBF2 5'-tttagggagtggtcctggtg-3'
CTACGACTCTGGCTGAGTGCCACACCGCCGGCAGCCGCAAAGCGGCTCAAACCATTGCCTTTTATGGTAA
TAATGAGAGAATGCAGAGGGACTTCCTTTGTCTGGCATATCTGAGGCGCGCGCTGTCACTAGCGCCCACC
AGCGGTCAGACTGTAGAATGCAGAGCAAAACAGGAAGTTGACTCCAGATGGTCACATGCTTGCTGAAACG
CCTCTCCCTGGCAGCAGTGCAATTCTAACAGTTTCCCTTTCTTTTACAGTTCAGCCTCAAGTTTGTACAA
AAAAGCAGGCTGCCACCATGGGAAAGTCTTACCCAACTGTGAGTGCTGATTACCAGGACGCCGTTGAGAA
GGCGAAGAAGAAGCTCAGAGGCTTCATCGCTGAGAAGAGATGCGCTCCTCTAATGCTCCGTTTGGCATTC
CACTCTGCTGGAACCTTTGACAAGGGCACGAAGACCGGTGGACCCTTCGGAACCATCAAGCACCCTGCCG
AACTGGCTCACAGCGCTAACAACGGTCTTGACATCGCTGTTAGGCTTTTGGAGCCACTCAAGGCGGAGTT
CCCTATTTTGAGCTACGCCGATTTCTACCAGTTGGCTGGCGTTGTTGCCGTTGAGGTCACGGGTGGACCT
AAGGTTCCATTCCACCCTGGAAGAGAGGACAAGCCTGAGCCACCACCAGAGGGTCGCTTGCCCGATCCCA
CTAAGGGTTCTGACCATTTGAGAGATGTGTTTGGCAAAGCTATGGGGCTTACTGACCAAGATATCGTTGC
TCTATCTGGGGGTCACACTATTGGAGCTGCACACAAGGAGCGTTCTGGATTTGAGGGTCCCTGGACCTCT
AATCCTCTTATTT
